>Addgene plasmid #103225 | LSB-hsa-miR-134-5p | depositor full sequence | sequence record 195499 | Full Sequence
AATTGAGGGGATAACGCAGGAAAGAACATGTGAGCAAAAGGCCAGCAAAAGGCCAGGAACCGTAAAAAGG
CCGCGTTGCTGGCGTTTTTCCATAGGCTCCGCCCCCCTGACGAGCATCACAAAAATCGACGCTCAAGTCA
GAGGTGGCGAAACCCGACAGGACTATAAAGATACCAGGCGTTTCCCCCTGGAAGCTCCCTCGTGCGCTCT
CCTGTTCCGACCCTGCCGCTTACCGGATACCTGTCCGCCTTTCTCCCTTCGGGAAGCGTGGCGCTTTCTC
ATAGCTCACGCTGTAGGTATCTCAGTTCGGTGTAGGTCGTTCGCTCCAAGCTGGGCTGTGTGCACGAACC
CCCCGTTCAGCCCGACCGCTGCGCCTTATCCGGTAACTATCGTCTTGAGTCCAACCCGGTAAGACACGAC
TTATCGCCACTGGCAGCAGCCACTGGTAACAGGATTAGCAGAGCGAGGTATGTAGGCGGTGCTACAGAGT
TCTTGAAGTGGTGGCCTAACTACGGCTACACTAGAAGAACAGTATTTGGTATCTGCGCTCTGCTGAAGCC
AGTTACCTTCGGAAAAAGAGTTGGTAGCTCTTGATCCGGCAAACAAACCACCGCTGGTAGCGGTGGTTTT
TTTGTTTGCAAGCAGCAGATTACGCGCAGAAAAAAAGGATCTCAAGAAGATCCTTTGATCTTTTCTACGG
GGTCTGACGCTCAGTGGAACGAAAACTCACGTTAAGGGATTTTGGTCATGAGATTATCAAAAAGGATCTT
CACCTAGATCCTTTTAAATTAAAAATGAAGTTTTAAATCAATCTAAAGTATATATGAGTAAACTTGGTCT
GACAGTTACCAATGCTTAATCAGTGAGGCACCTATCTCAGCGATCTGTCTATTTCGTTCATCCATAGTTG
CCTGACTCCCCGTCGTGTAGATAACTACGATACGGGAGGGCTTACCATCTGGCCCCAGTGCTGCAATGAT
ACCGCGAGAACCACGCTCACCGGCTCCAGATTTATCAGCAATAAACCAGCCAGCCGGAAGGGCCGAGCGC
AGAAGTGGTCCTGCAACTTTATCCGCCTCCATCCAGTCTATTAATTGTTGCCGGGAAGCTAGAGTAAGTA
GTTCGCCAGTTAATAGTTTGCGCAACGTTGTTGCCATTGCTACAGGCATCGTGGTGTCACGCTCGTCGTT
TGGTATGGCTTCATTCAGCTCCGGTTCCCAACGATCAAGGCGAGTTACATGATCCCCCATGTTGTGCAAA
AAAGCGGTTAGCTCCTTCGGTCCTCCGATCGTTGTCAGAAGTAAGTTGGCCGCAGTGTTATCACTCATGG
TTATGGCAGCACTGCATAATTCTCTTACTGTCATGCCATCCGTAAGATGCTTTTCTGTGACTGGTGAGTA
CTCAACCAAGTCATTCTGAGAATAGTGTATGCGGCGACCGAGTTGCTCTTGCCCGGCGTCAATACGGGAT
AATACCGCGCCACATAGCAGAACTTTAAAAGTGCTCATCATTGGAAAACGTTCTTCGGGGCGAAAACTCT
CAAGGATCTTACCGCTGTTGAGATCCAGTTCGATGTAACCCACTCGTGCACCCAACTGATCTTCAGCATC
TTTTACTTTCACCAGCGTTTCTGGGTGAGCAAAAACAGGAAGGCAAAATGCCGCAAAAAAGGGAATAAGG
GCGACACGGAAATGTTGAATACTCATACTCTTCCTTTTTCAATATTATTGAAGCATTTATCAGGGTTATT
GTCTCATGAGCGGATACATATTTGAATGTAGCTCCGAATTTCTCGAGGGCTTGTCGACGACGGCGGTCTC
CGTCGTCAGGATCATGAATTCGACCCGCCTGCCACCATGACCGAGTACAAGCCCACGGTGCGCCTCGCCA
CCCGCGACGACGTCCCCCGGGCCGTACGCACCCTCGCCGCCGCGTTCGCCGACTACCCCGCCACGCGCCA
CACCGTCGACCCGGACCGCCACATCGAGCGGGTCACCGAGCTGCAAGAACTCTTCCTCACGCGCGTCGGG
CTCGACATCGGCAAGGTGTGGGTCGCGGACGACGGCGCCGCGGTGGCGGTCTGGACCACGCCGGAGAGCG
TCGAAGCGGGGGCGGTGTTCGCCGAGATCGGCCCGCGCATGGCCGAGTTGAGCGGTTCCCGGCTGGCCGC
GCAGCAACAGATGGAAGGCCTCCTGGCGCCGCACCGGCCCAAGGAGCCCGCGTGGTTCCTGGCCACCGTC
GGCGTCTCGCCCGACCACCAGGGCAAGGGTCTGGGCAGCGCCGTCGTGCTCCCCGGAGTGGAGGCGGCCG
AGCGCGCCGGGGTGCCCGCCTTCCTGGAGACATCCGCGCCCCGCAACCTCCCCTTCTACGAGCGGCTCGG
CTTCACCGTCACCGCCGACGTCGAGGTGCCCGAAGGACCGCGCACCTGGTGCATGACCCGCAAGCCCGGT
GCCTGATACGCGTGAATTCACTCCTCAGGTGCAGGCTGCCTATCAGAAGGTGGTGGCTGGTGTGGCCAAT
GCCCTGGCTCACAAATACCACTGAGATCTTTTTCCCTCTGCCAAAAATTATGGGGACATCATGAAGCCCC
TTGAGCATCTGACTTCTGGCTAATAAAGGAAATTTATTTTCATTGCAATAGTGTGTTGGAATTTTTTGTG
TCTCTCACTCGGAAGGACATATGGGAGGGCAAATCATTTAAAACATCAGAATGAGTATTTGGTTTAGAGT
TTGGCAACATATGCCCATATGCTGGCTGCCATGAACAAAGGTTGGCTATAAAGAGGTCATCAGTATATGA
AACAGCCCCCTGCTGTCCATTCCTTATTCCATAGAAAAGCCTTGACTTGAGGTTAGATTTTTTTTATATT
TTGTTTTGTGTTATTTTTTTCTTTAACATCCCTAAAATTTTCCTTACATGTTTTACTAGCCAGATTTTTC
CTCCTCTCCTGACTACTCCCAGTCATAGCTGTCCCTCTTCTCTTATGGAGATCCCTCGACCTGCAGCCCA
AGCTTGAATTCTCTAGAATTACCCTGTTATCCCTATGCTTGGTTTACCGAGCTCTTATTGGTTTTCAAAC
TTCATTGACTGTGCCCAACGCGCCTGGGAGCTCACGGGGACAGCCCCCCCCCAAAGCCCCCAGGGATGTA
ATTACGTCCCTCCCCCGCTAGGGGGCAGCAGCGAGCCGCCCGGGGCTCCGCTCCGGTCCGGCGCTCCCCC
CGCATCCCCGAGCCGGCAGCGTGCGGGGACAGCCCGGGCACGGGGAAGGTGGCACGGGATCGCTTTCCTC
TGAACGCTTCTCGCTGCTCTTTGAGCCTGCAGACACCTGGGGGGATACGGGGAAAAAGCTAGGCTGAAAG
ACCGGTTCTTAGAATGACACGCGCCTGGGAGCTCACGGGGACAGCCCCCCCCCAAAGCCCCCAGGGATGT
AATTACGTCCCTCCCCCGCTAGGGGGCAGCAGCGAGCCGCCCGGGGCTCCGCTCCGGTCCGGCGCTCCCC
CCGCATCCCCGAGCCGGCAGCGTGCGGGGACAGCCCGGGCACGGGGAAGGTGGCACGGGATCGCTTTCCT
CTGAACGCTTCTCGCTGCTCTTTGAGCCTGCAGACACCTGGGGGGATACGGGGAAAAAGCTAACTTCTGA
GACGACAACTTTGTATAGAAAAGTTGGCTCCGAATTCGCCCTTGACAGCAGAGATCCAGTTTGGTTAATT
AATTGGCTCCGGTGCCCGTCAGTGGGCAGAGCGCACATCGCCCACAGTCCCCGAGAAGTTGTGGGGAGGG
GTCGGCAATTGAACCGGTGCCTAGAGAAGGTGGCGCGGGGTAAACTGGGAAAGTGATGTCGTGTACTGGC
TCCGCCTTTTTCCCGAGGGTGGGGGAGAACCGTATATAAGTGCAGTAGTCGCCGTGAACGTTCTTTTTCG
CAACGGGTTTGCCGCCAGAACACAGGTAAGTGCCGTGTGTGGTTCCCGCGGGCCTGGCCTCTTTACGGGT
TATGGCCCTTGCGTGCCTTGAATTACTTCCACCTGGCTGCAGTACGTGATTCTTGATCCCGAGCTTCGGG
TTGGAAGTGGGTGGGAGAGTTCGAGGCCTTGCGCTTAAGGAGCCCCTTCGCCTCGTGCTTGAGTTGAGGC
CTGGCCTGGGCGCTGGGGCCGCCGCGTGCGAATCTGGTGGCACCTTCGCGCCTGTCTCGCTGCTTTCGAT
AAGTCTCTAGCCATTTAAAATTTTTGATGACCTGCTGCGACGCTTTTTTTCTGGCAAGATAGTCTTGTAA
ATGCGGGCCAAGATCTGCACACTGGTATTTCGGTTTTTGGGGCCGCGGGCGGCGACGGGGCCCGTGCGTC
CCAGCGCACATGTTCGGCGAGGCGGGGCCTGCGAGCGCGGCCACCGAGAATCGGACGGGGGTAGTCTCAA
GCTGGCCGGCCTGCTCTGGTGCCTGGCCTCGCGCCGCCGTGTATCGCCCCGCCCTGGGCGGCAAGGCTGG
CCCGGTCGGCACCAGTTGCGTGAGCGGAAAGATGGCCGCTTCCCGGCCCTGCTGCAGGGAGCTCAAAATG
GAGGACGCGGCGCTCGGGAGAGCGGGCGGGTGAGTCACCCACACAAAGGAAAAGGGCCTTTCCGTCCTCA
GCCGTCGCTTCATGTGACTCCACGGAGTACCGGGCGCCGTCCAGGCACCTCGATTAGTTCTCGAGCTTTT
GGAGTACGTCGTCTTTAGGTTGGGGGGAGGGGTTTTATGCGATGGAGTTTCCCCACACTGAGTGGGTGGA
GACTGAAGTTAGGCCAGCTTGGCACTTGATGTAATTCTCCTTGGAATTTGCCCTTTTTGAGTTTGGATCT
TGGTTCATTCTCAAGCCTCAGACAGTGGTTCAAAGTTTTTTTCTTCCATTTCAGGTGTCGTGAGAAGGGC
GAATTCGACCCAAGTTTGTACAAAAAAGCAGGCTGGATCCAGGTGCCACCATGGTGAGCGAGCTGATTAA
GGAGAACATGCACATGAAGCTGTACATGGAGGGCACCGTGAACAACCACCACTTCAAGTGCACATCCGAG
GGCGAAGGCAAGCCCTACGAGGGCACCCAGACCATGAGAATCAAGGCGGTCGAGGGCGGCCCTCTCCCCT
TCGCCTTCGACATCCTGGCTACCAGCTTCATGTACGGCAGCAAAACCTTCATCAACCACACCCAGGGCAT
CCCCGACTTCTTTAAGCAGTCCTTCCCCGAGGGCTTCACATGGGAGAGAGTCACCACATACGAAGATGGG
GGCGTGCTGACCGCTACCCAGGACACCAGCCTCCAGGACGGCTGCCTCATCTACAACGTCAAGATCAGAG
GGGTGAACTTCCCATCCAACGGCCCTGTGATGCAGAAGAAAACACTCGGCTGGGAGGCCTCCACCGAGAC
ACTGTACCCCGCTGACGGCGGCCTGGAAGGCAGAGCCGACATGGCCCTGAAGCTCGTGGGCGGGGGCCAC
CTGATCTGCAACCTTAAGACCACATACAGATCCAAGAAACCCGCTAAGAACCTCAAGATGCCCGGCGTCT
ACTATGTGGACAGGAGACTGGAAAGAATCAAGGAGGCCGACAAAGAGACATACGTCGAGCAGCACGAGGT
GGCTGTGGCCAGATACTGCGACCTCCCTAGCAAACTGGGGCACAAACTTAATTGAGAATTCTACCACCCA
GCTTTCTTGTACAAAGTGGTACGTCTCAAGACCAGAGGTCTCTGCTTGTCCTATTCCCCTCTGGTCAACC
AGTCACACCCCTCTGGTCAACCAGTCACACCCCTCTGGTCAACCAGTCACACCCCTCTGGTCAACCAGTC
ACACAACCAGAAGAGACCTGTGCTTCACTCCTCAGGTGCAGGCTGCCTATCAGAAGGTGGTGGCTGGTGT
GGCCAATGCCCTGGCTCACAAATACCACTGAGATCTTTTTCCCTCTGCCAAAAATTATGGGGACATCATG
AAGCCCCTTGAGCATCTGACTTCTGGCTAATAAAGGAAATTTATTTTCATTGCAATAGTGTGTTGGAATT
TTTTGTGTCTCTCACTCGGAAGGACATATGGGAGGGCAAATCATTTAAAACATCAGAATGAGTATTTGGT
TTAGAGTTTGGCAACATATGCCCATATGCTGGCTGCCATGAACAAAGGTTGGCTATAAAGAGGTCATCAG
TATATGAAACAGCCCCCTGCTGTCCATTCCTTATTCCATAGAAAAGCCTTGACTTGAGGTTAGATTTTTT
TTATATTTTGTTTTGTGTTATTTTTTTCTTTAACATCCCTAAAATTTTCCTTACATGTTTTACTAGCCAG
ATTTTTCCTCCTCTCCTGACTACTCCCAGTCATAGCTGTCCCTCTTCTCTTATGGAGATCCCGAGCGGTG
CGTTTTTATGCTTGTAGTATTGTATAATGTTTTTAAGATCCAAGCTTCTGACCTCTTCTCTTCCTCCCAC
AGGGCCTCGAGACAATTGCATCGATGGTACCAGTGAAAGTCTGCAATGAATTCGAGTTGGCGCGCCTGTC
ATTCTAAATCTCTCTTTCAGCCTAAAGCTTTTTCCCCGTATCCCCCCAGGTGTCTGCAGGCTCAAAGAGC
AGCGAGAAGCGTTCAGAGGAAAGCGATCCCGTGCCACCTTCCCCGTGCCCGGGCTGTCCCCGCACGCTGC
CGGCTCGGGGATGCGGGGGGAGCGCCGGACCGGAGCGGAGCCCCGGGCGGCTCGCTGCTGCCCCCTAGCG
GGGGAGGGACGTAATTACATCCCTGGGGGCTTTGGGAGGGGGCTGTCCCCGTGAGCTCCCAGGCGCGCCT
GTCATTCTAAATCTCTCTTTCAGCCTAAAGCTTTTTCCCCGTATCCCCCCAGGTGTCTGCAGGCTCAAAG
AGCAGCGAGAAGCGTTCAGAGGAAAGCGATCCCGTGCCACCTTCCCCGTGCCCGGGCTGTCCCCGCACGC
TGCCGGCTCGGGGATGCGGGGGGAGCGCCGGACCGGAGCGGAGCCCCGGGCGGCTCGCTGCTGCCCCCTA
GCGGGGGAGGGACGTAATTACATCCCTGGGGGCTTTGGGGGGGGGCTGTCCCCGTGAGCTCCCAGGCGCG
CCAACTCGGTACCGTATCGATGTCGACGTTAACGCTAGTGATATCAACTTTGTATAGAAAAGTTGGCTCC
GAATTCGCCCTTGACAGCAGAGATCCAGTTTGGTTAATTAATTGGCTCCGGTGCCCGTCAGTGGGCAGAG
CGCACATCGCCCACAGTCCCCGAGAAGTTGTGGGGAGGGGTCGGCAATTGAACCGGTGCCTAGAGAAGGT
GGCGCGGGGTAAACTGGGAAAGTGATGTCGTGTACTGGCTCCGCCTTTTTCCCGAGGGTGGGGGAGAACC
GTATATAAGTGCAGTAGTCGCCGTGAACGTTCTTTTTCGCAACGGGTTTGCCGCCAGAACACAGGTAAGT
GCCGTGTGTGGTTCCCGCGGGCCTGGCCTCTTTACGGGTTATGGCCCTTGCGTGCCTTGAATTACTTCCA
CCTGGCTGCAGTACGTGATTCTTGATCCCGAGCTTCGGGTTGGAAGTGGGTGGGAGAGTTCGAGGCCTTG
CGCTTAAGGAGCCCCTTCGCCTCGTGCTTGAGTTGAGGCCTGGCCTGGGCGCTGGGGCCGCCGCGTGCGA
ATCTGGTGGCACCTTCGCGCCTGTCTCGCTGCTTTCGATAAGTCTCTAGCCATTTAAAATTTTTGATGAC
CTGCTGCGACGCTTTTTTTCTGGCAAGATAGTCTTGTAAATGCGGGCCAAGATCTGCACACTGGTATTTC
GGTTTTTGGGGCCGCGGGCGGCGACGGGGCCCGTGCGTCCCAGCGCACATGTTCGGCGAGGCGGGGCCTG
CGAGCGCGGCCACCGAGAATCGGACGGGGGTAGTCTCAAGCTGGCCGGCCTGCTCTGGTGCCTGGCCTCG
CGCCGCCGTGTATCGCCCCGCCCTGGGCGGCAAGGCTGGCCCGGTCGGCACCAGTTGCGTGAGCGGAAAG
ATGGCCGCTTCCCGGCCCTGCTGCAGGGAGCTCAAAATGGAGGACGCGGCGCTCGGGAGAGCGGGCGGGT
GAGTCACCCACACAAAGGAAAAGGGCCTTTCCGTCCTCAGCCGTCGCTTCATGTGACTCCACGGAGTACC
GGGCGCCGTCCAGGCACCTCGATTAGTTCTCGAGCTTTTGGAGTACGTCGTCTTTAGGTTGGGGGGAGGG
GTTTTATGCGATGGAGTTTCCCCACACTGAGTGGGTGGAGACTGAAGTTAGGCCAGCTTGGCACTTGATG
TAATTCTCCTTGGAATTTGCCCTTTTTGAGTTTGGATCTTGGTTCATTCTCAAGCCTCAGACAGTGGTTC
AAAGTTTTTTTCTTCCATTTCAGGTGTCGTGAGAAGGGCGAATTCGACCCAAGTTTGTACAAAAAAGCAG
GCTCGCCACCATGGTGAGCAAGGGCGAGGAGCTGTTCACCGGGGTGGTGCCCATCCTGGTCGAGCTGGAC
GGCGACGTAAACGGCCACAAGTTCAGCGTGAGGGGCGAGGGCGAGGGCGATGCCACCAACGGCAAGCTGA
CCCTGAAGTTCATCTGCACCACCGGCAAGCTGCCCGTGCCCTGGCCCACCCTCGTGACCACCCTGAGCCA
CGGCGTGCAGTGCTTCGCCCGCTACCCCGACCACATGAAGCAGCACGACTTCTTCAAGTCCGCCATGCCC
GAAGGCTACGTCCAGGAGCGCACCATCTTCTTCAAGGACGACGGCACCTACAAGACCCGCGCCGAGGTGA
AGTTCGAGGGCGACACCCTAGTGAACCGCATCGAGCTGAAGGGCGTCGACTTCAAGGAGGACGGCAACAT
CCTGGGGCACAAGCTGGAGTACAACTTCAACAGCCACAACATCTATATCATGGCCGTCAAGCAGAAGAAC
GGCATCAAGGTGAACTTCAAGATCCGCCACAACGTGGAGGACGGCAGCGTGCAGCTCGCCGACCACTACC
AGCAGAACACCCCCATCGGCGACGGCCCCGTGCTGCTGCCCGACAGCCACTACCTGAGCACCCAGTCCGT
GCTGAGCAAAGACCCCAACGAGAAGCGCGATCACATGGTCCTGCTGGAGTTCCGCACCGCCGCCGGGATC
ACTCTCGGCATGGACGAGCTGTACAAGTAATACCACCCAGCTTTCTTGTACAAAGTGGTACGCGTGAATT
CACTCCTCAGGTGCAGGCTGCCTATCAGAAGGTGGTGGCTGGTGTGGCCAATGCCCTGGCTCACAAATAC
CACTGAGATCTTTTTCCCTCTGCCAAAAATTATGGGGACATCATGAAGCCCCTTGAGCATCTGACTTCTG
GCTAATAAAGGAAATTTATTTTCATTGCAATAGTGTGTTGGAATTTTTTGTGTCTCTCACTCGGAAGGAC
ATATGGGAGGGCAAATCATTTAAAACATCAGAATGAGTATTTGGTTTAGAGTTTGGCAACATATGCCCAT
ATGCTGGCTGCCATGAACAAAGGTTGGCTATAAAGAGGTCATCAGTATATGAAACAGCCCCCTGCTGTCC
ATTCCTTATTCCATAGAAAAGCCTTGACTTGAGGTTAGATTTTTTTTATATTTTGTTTTGTGTTATTTTT
TTCTTTAACATCCCTAAAATTTTCCTTACATGTTTTACTAGCCAGATTTTTCCTCCTCTCCTGACTACTC
CCAGTCATAGCTGTCCCTCTTCTCTTATGGAGATCCCTCGACCTGCAGCCCAAGCTTGGCGTAATCATGG
TCATAGCTGTTTCCTGTGTGAAATTGTTATCCGCTCACAATTCCACACAACATACGAGCCGGAAGCATAA
AGTGTAAAGCCTGGGGTGCCTAATGAGTGAGCTAACTCACATTAATTGCGTTGCGCTCACTGCCCGCTTT
CCAGTCGGGAAACCTGTCGTGCCAGCGGATCGACAGTACTAAGCTTGGTCTAATACCCAATCTCTCGTCT
TATCCAGATGTTTTATACGCCTCTGGCCCGTGTCTCAAAATCTCTGATGTTACATTGCACAAGATAAAAT
AATATCATCATGAACAATAAAACTGTCTGCTTACATAAACAGTAATACAAGGGGTGTTATGAGCCATATT
CAACGGGAAACGTCGAGGCCGCGATTAAATTCCAACATGGATGCTGATTTATATGGGTATAAATGGGCTC
GCGATAATGTCGGGCAATCAGGTGCGACAATCTATCGCTTGTATGGGAAGCCCGATGCGCCAGAGTTGTT
TCTGAAACATGGCAAAGGTAGCGTTGCCAATGATGTTACAGATGAGATGGTCAGACTAAACTGGCTGACG
GAATTTATGCCTCTTCCGACCATCAAGCATTTTATCCGTACTCCTGATGATGCATGGTTACTCACCACTG
CGATCCCCGGAAAAACAGCATTCCAGGTATTAGAAGAATATCCTGATTCAGGTGAAAATATTGTTGATGC
GCTGGCAGTGTTCCTGCGCCGGTTGCATTCGATTCCTGTTTGTAATTGTCCTTTTAACAGCGATCGCGTA
TTTCGTCTCGCTCAGGCGCAATCACGAATGAATAACGGTTTGGTTGATGCGAGTGATTTTGATGACGAGC
GTAATGGCTGGCCTGTTGAACAAGTCTGGAAAGAAATGCATAAACTTTTGCCATTCTCACCGGATTCAGT
CGTCACTCATGGTGATTTCTCACTTGATAACCTTATTTTTGACGAGGGGAAATTAATAGGTTGTATTGAT
GTTGGACGAGTCGGAATCGCAGACCGATACCAGGATCTTGCCATCCTATGGAACTGCCTCGGTGAGTTTT
CTCCTTCATTACAGAAACGGCTTTTTCAAAAATATGGTATTGATAATCCTGATATGAATAAATTGCAGTT
TCATTTGATGCTCGATGAGTTTTTCTAATCAGAATTGGTTAATTGGTTGTAACACTGGCAGAGCATTACG
CTGACTTGACGGGACGGCGCAAGCTCATGACCAAAATCCCTTAACGTGAGTTACGCGTCGTTCCACTGAG
CGTCAGAGGTATCACTAGTATTACAGAGGTAAGTTATAACAGTCGCCTAACCC
Features (pLannotate 1.2.2; 28 found; start..end, strand, type, name):
     87..675     -  rep_origin     ori: high-copy-number ColE1/pMB1/pBR322/pUC origin of replication
    846..1706    -  CDS            AmpR: β-lactamase; bla; confers resistance to ampicillin, carbenicillin, and related antibiotics
   1707..1778    -  promoter       AmpR promoter: bla
   1857..2456    +  CDS            PuroR: puromycin N-acetyltransferase; pac from Streptomyces alboniger; confers resistance to puromycin
   2461..2541    +  CDS            HBB (fragment): HBB_PONPY - Experimental evidence at transcript level: Swiss-Prot protein existence level 2. Involved in oxygen transport from the lung to the various peripheral tissues. From Pongo pygmaeus (Bornean orangutan).
   2612..2667    +  polyA_signal   β-globin poly(A) signal: rabbit β-globin polyadenylation signal (Gil and Proudfoot, 1987)
   3646..3666    +  protein_bind   attB4: mutant version of attB; core recombination site for the Gateway® BP reaction BP Clonase™
   3734..3945    +  promoter       EF-1α core promoter: core promoter for human elongation factor EF-1α
   3946..4884    +  intron         EF-1α intron A: intron upstream of the start codon of human EF-1α
   4911..4931    +  protein_bind   attB1: mutant version of attB; core recombination site for the Gateway® BP reaction BP Clonase™
   4951..5646    +  CDS            mKate2: mKate2 is a basic (constitutively fluorescent) red fluorescent protein published in 2009, derived from Entacmaea quadricolor. It is reported to be a rapidly-maturing monomer with moderate acid sensitivity.
   5666..5690    -  protein_bind   attB2: mutant version of attB; recombination site for the Gateway® BP reaction BP Clonase™
   5834..5908    +  CDS            HBB (fragment): HBB_PONPY - Experimental evidence at transcript level: Swiss-Prot protein existence level 2. Involved in oxygen transport from the lung to the various peripheral tissues. From Pongo pygmaeus (Bornean orangutan).
   5979..6034    +  polyA_signal   β-globin poly(A) signal: rabbit β-globin polyadenylation signal (Gil and Proudfoot, 1987)
   6418..6443    +  misc_feature   SA: splice acceptor site
   7115..7135    +  protein_bind   attB4: mutant version of attB; core recombination site for the Gateway® BP reaction BP Clonase™
   7203..7414    +  promoter       EF-1α core promoter: core promoter for human elongation factor EF-1α
   7415..8353    +  intron         EF-1α intron A: intron upstream of the start codon of human EF-1α
   8380..8400    +  protein_bind   attB1: mutant version of attB; core recombination site for the Gateway® BP reaction BP Clonase™
   8411..9127    +  CDS            EBFP2: EBFP2 is a basic (constitutively fluorescent) blue fluorescent protein published in 2007, derived from Aequorea victoria. It is reported to be a rapidly-maturing monomer with moderate acid sensitivity.
   9135..9159    -  protein_bind   attB2: mutant version of attB; recombination site for the Gateway® BP reaction BP Clonase™
   9163..9243    +  CDS            HBB (fragment): HBB_PONPY - Experimental evidence at transcript level: Swiss-Prot protein existence level 2. Involved in oxygen transport from the lung to the various peripheral tissues. From Pongo pygmaeus (Bornean orangutan).
   9314..9369    +  polyA_signal   β-globin poly(A) signal: rabbit β-globin polyadenylation signal (Gil and Proudfoot, 1987)
   9752..9774    -  protein_bind   lac operator (fragment): The lac repressor binds to the lac operator to inhibit transcription in E. coli. This inhibition can be relieved by adding lactose or isopropyl-β-D-thiogalactopyranoside (IPTG). lac repressor encoded by lacI
   9778..9808    -  promoter       lac promoter: promoter for the E. coli lac operon
   9823..9844    -  protein_bind   CAP binding site: CAP binding activates transcription in the presence of cAMP. E. coli catabolite activator protein
   9857..9896    -  CDS            lacI (fragment): lac repressor; lacI; The lac repressor binds to the lac operator to inhibit transcription in E. coli. This inhibition can be relieved by adding lactose or isopropyl-β-D-thiogalactopyranoside (IPTG).
  10069..10878   +  CDS            KanR: aminoglycoside phosphotransferase; aph(3')-Ia; confers resistance to kanamycin in bacteria or G418 (Geneticin®) in eukaryotes
