[The description below was written by a language model from this plasmid's Addgene catalogue record and pLannotate feature annotations shown in this document.]
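Description:
LSB-hsa-miR-134-5p is a mammalian expression plasmid of about 11 kb, built on the Low Sensor Backbone (LSB) and designed as a two-colour fluorescent sensor of microRNA activity. It replicates in E. coli from a high-copy ColE1/pUC-type origin and carries both an ampicillin resistance gene (β-lactamase) and a kanamycin resistance gene (aph(3')-Ia), so it is selected with the two antibiotics together. A puromycin N-acetyltransferase coding sequence followed by a rabbit β-globin polyadenylation signal is also present for selection in mammalian cells. The feature table does not annotate a promoter directly upstream of it.

The payload consists of two parallel transcription units in the same orientation. Each is driven by the human EF-1α core promoter with its intron A and terminated by a rabbit β-globin poly(A) signal, and each is flanked by Gateway attB4, attB1 and attB2 scars that reflect modular assembly. The first unit expresses the red fluorescent protein mKate2. According to the record, its 3' UTR carries the target site for human miR-134-5p, which is not separately annotated but would fall in the gap between the mKate2 cassette and its poly(A) region. The second unit expresses the blue protein EBFP2 without a target site and serves as an internal reference for delivery and expression level. When miR-134-5p is active in transfected cells, the mKate2 transcript is repressed, and the drop in mKate2 relative to EBFP2 gives a ratiometric readout of miRNA activity.

The depositor notes that the repeated poly(A) elements make the plasmid inherently unstable. They also report small insertions flanking the puromycin coding region in the physical plasmid relative to the deposited sequence, which do not affect puromycin selection.
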