Addgene plasmid #103225: LSB-hsa-miR-134-5p
Purpose: Used to sense miRNA activity using fluorescence based tools. hsa-miR-134-5p target in 3' UTR of of mKate. miRNA activity can be measured by the repression of mKate2 relative to EBFP2 fluorescent proteins . Plasmid is inherently unstable; please see Depositor Comments
Depositing lab: Ron Weiss. Depositing organization: Massachusetts Institute of Technology. Publication: A mixed antagonistic/synergistic miRNA repression model enables accurate predictions of multi-input miRNA sensor activity. Gam JJ, Babb J, Weiss R. Nat Commun. 2018 Jun 22;9(1):2430. doi: 10.1038/s41467-018-04575-0. PubMed 29934631.
Backbone
  Vector backbone: Low Sensor Backbone (LSB)
  Vector type: Mammalian Expression, Synthetic Biology
Growth in bacteria
  Bacterial resistance: Ampicillin and Kanamycin, 100 & 50 μg/mL
  Growth temperature: 30°C
  Growth strain: NEB Stable
  Copy number: High Copy
Gene/Insert
  Gene/Insert name: hsa-miR-134-5p target
  Species: H. sapiens (human)
  Entrez Gene: MIR134 (a.k.a. MIRN134, mir-134)
  Promoter: EF-1a
  Cloning method: Gibson Cloning
Terms and licenses: Academic/Nonprofit Terms; Industry Terms: Not Available to Industry
Depositor comments: Please note that this plasmid is inherently unstable due to a repeating poly A element. We recommend performing a diagnostic digest on multiple colonies upon receipt. The depositors would like to note the presence of several discrepancies between the depositor sequence and physical plasmid sequence. In particular, the sequences upstream and downstream of the puromycin coding region have 10 bp insertions which do not affect the ability to perform puromycin selection. The sequences for those regions within the physical plasmids are as follows: Upstream of Puro: GAATTCGACCGCCTGTCTCAAGGTGCCACC; Downstream of Puro: GCTTTGAGACTACGCGTGAATTCACTCCTC.
How to cite: LSB-hsa-miR-134-5p was a gift from Ron Weiss (Addgene plasmid # 103225 ; http://n2t.net/addgene:103225 ; RRID:Addgene_103225)
