>Addgene plasmid #103225 | LSB-hsa-miR-134-5p | depositor partial sequence | sequence record 195500 | hsa-miR-134-5p target
CCCCTCTGGTCAACCAGTCACA
