>Addgene plasmid #103225 | LSB-hsa-miR-134-5p | addgene partial sequence | sequence record 269203 | mKate2-F 5'-ACCCGCTAAGAACCTCAAGA-3'
AATCAAGGAGGCCGACAAAGAGACATACGTCGAGCAGCACGAGGTGGCTGTGGCCAGATACTGCGACCTC
CCTAGCAAACTGGGGCACAAACTTAATTGAGAATTCTACCACCCAGCTTTCTTGTACAAAGTGGTACGTC
TCAAGACCAGAGGTCTCTGCTTGTCCTATTCCCCTCTGGTCAACCAGTCACACCCCTCTGGTCAACCAGT
CACACCCCTCTGGTCAACCAGTCACACCCCTCTGGTCAACCAGTCACACAACCAGAAGAGACCTGTGCTT
CACTCCTCAGGTGCAGGCTGCCTATCAGAAGGTGGTGGCTGGTGTGGCCAATGCCCTGGCTCACAAATAC
CACTGAGATCTTTTTCCCTCTGCCAAAAATTATGGGGACATCATGAAGCCCCTTGAGCATCTGACTTCTG
GCTAATAAAGGAAATTTATTTTCATTGCAATAGTGTGTTGGAATTTTTTGTGTCTCTCACTCGGAAGGAC
ATATGGGAGGGCAAATCATTTAAAACATCAGAATGAGTATTTGGTTTAGAGTTTGGCAACATATGCCCAT
ATGCTGGCTGCCATGAACAAAGGTTGGCTATAAAGAGGTCATCAGTATATGAA
